Addgene plasmid #142788: TFORF1345
Purpose: Lentiviral vector for overexpressing transcription factor ORFs with unique 24-bp barcodes. Barcodes facilitate identification of transcription factors in pooled screens.
Depositing lab: Feng Zhang. Depositing organization: Broad Institute. Publication: A transcription factor atlas of directed differentiation. Joung J, Ma S, Tay T, Geiger-Schuller KR, Kirchgatterer PC, Verdine VK, Guo B, Arias-Garcia MA, Allen WE, Singh A, Kuksenko O, Abudayyeh OO, Gootenberg JS, Fu Z, Macrae RK, Buenrostro JD, Regev A, Zhang F. Cell. 2023 Jan 5;186(1):209-229.e26. doi: 10.1016/j.cell.2022.11.026. PubMed 36608654.
Backbone
  Vector backbone: pLX_TRC317
  Backbone manufacturer: Broad Institute Genetic Perturbation Platform
  Backbone size w/o insert (bp): 8264
  Vector type: Mammalian Expression, Lentiviral
  Selectable markers: Puromycin
Growth in bacteria
  Bacterial resistance: Ampicillin, 100 μg/mL
  Growth temperature: 37°C
  Growth strain: NEB Stable
  Copy number: High Copy
Gene/Insert
  Gene/Insert name: RPA1
  Species: H. sapiens (human)
  Insert size (bp): 1952
  Entrez Gene: RPA1 (a.k.a. HSSB, MST075, PFBMFT6, REPA1, RF-A, RP-A, RPA70)
  Promoter: EF1a
  Cloning method: Unknown
  Sequencing primers: 5′ GGGTGGAGACTGAAGTTAGGCCAG; 3′ CACATAGCGTAAAAGGAGCAACATAG
Terms and licenses: Academic/Nonprofit Terms; Industry Terms: Not Available to Industry
Depositor comments: NM_002945,ENST00000254719 . The transcription factor ORF portion of this plasmid was synthesized by Genewiz. Please test multiple small colonies in case of plasmid recombination. To make this collection available in a timely manner, a portion of this collection was not fully sequenced by Addgene. If an Addgene verified full plasmid sequence is not available, please contact us prior to placing an order to request the full sequence.
How to cite: TFORF1345 was a gift from Feng Zhang (Addgene plasmid # 142788 ; http://n2t.net/addgene:142788 ; RRID:Addgene_142788)
