[The description below was written by a language model from this plasmid's Addgene catalogue record and pLannotate feature annotations shown in this document.]
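Description:
TFORF1345 is a lentiviral mammalian expression plasmid built on the pLX_TRC317 backbone and belongs to a barcoded collection of transcription factor ORF overexpression vectors. It is maintained in E. coli through a high-copy ColE1/pUC-type origin with ampicillin resistance (AmpR). An f1 origin and residual lac/T7/T3 cloning-vector elements also sit in the bacterial portion. The depositor notes that the plasmid can recombine, which is a common issue with LTR-containing vectors.

The transfer cassette has a third-generation layout. An RSV promoter drives a truncated HIV-1 5' LTR, followed by the Ψ packaging signal with a gag fragment, the RRE for Rev-dependent nuclear export, and a cPPT/CTS. The cassette ends in a ΔU3 self-inactivating 3' LTR, with an SV40 polyadenylation signal downstream. Within the provirus, an SV40 early promoter/origin region precedes the puromycin N-acetyltransferase gene, which allows selection of transduced cells. Downstream, the EF-1α promoter drives the human RPA1 ORF (the 70 kDa subunit of the single-stranded DNA-binding replication protein A complex), which was synthesized from the reference transcript. A WPRE after the ORF enhances transcript stability and expression.

According to the record, each ORF in the collection carries a unique 24-bp barcode. The barcode is not annotated in the feature table, and its position is not stated. No epitope tag or reporter is annotated either. The short U6 promoter and small t antigen matches are probably just fragmentary sequence similarities.

The construct is meant for packaging into lentivirus to overexpress RPA1 stably, either alone or in pooled screens. In such screens, barcode sequencing identifies which ORF each cell received, as in directed-differentiation studies.
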