Features (pLannotate 1.2.2; 31 found; start..end, strand, type, name):
      5..231     +  promoter       RSV promoter: Rous sarcoma virus enhancer/promoter
    232..412     +  LTR            5' LTR (truncated): truncated 5' long terminal repeat (LTR) from HIV-1
    459..584     +  misc_feature   HIV-1 Ψ: packaging signal of human immunodeficiency virus type 1
    568..931     +  CDS            HIV-1 gag (fragment): gag protein from human immunodeficiency virus 1; gag
   1077..1310    +  misc_feature   RRE: The Rev response element (RRE) of HIV-1 allows for Rev-dependent mRNA export from the nucleus to the cytoplasm.
   1687..1713    +  CDS            Rev (fragment): human immunodeficiency virus 1 (HIV-1) Rev protein; rev; enhances nuclear export of unspliced and incompletely spliced viral mRNAs
   1720..1743    +  promoter       SV40 promoter (fragment): SV40 early promoter
   1744..1815    +  promoter       SV40 promoter (fragment): SV40 enhancer and early promoter
   1839..1974    +  rep_origin     SV40 ori: SV40 origin of replication
   2020..2616    +  CDS            PuroR (fragment): puromycin N-acetyltransferase; pac from Streptomyces; confers resistance to puromycin
   2665..2782    +  misc_feature   cPPT/CTS: central polypurine tract and central termination sequence of HIV-1
   2847..2913    +  CDS            small t antigen (fragment): SV40 (simian virus 40) small t antigen
   2920..4098    +  promoter       EF-1α promoter: strong constitutive promoter for human elongation factor EF-1α
   4115..5962    +  CDS            RPA1 (sequence withheld): RFA1_HUMAN - Also known as REPA1, RPA70. Experimental evidence at protein level: Swiss-Prot protein existence level 1. As part of the heterotrimeric replication protein A complex (RPA/RP-A), binds and stabilizes single-stranded DNA intermediates, that form during DNA replication or upon DNA stress. It prevents their reannealing and in parallel, recruits and activates different proteins and complexes involved in DNA metabolism (PubMed:27723720, PubMed:27723717). Thereby, it plays an essential role both in DNA replication and the cellular response to DNA damage (PubMed:9430682). In the cellular
   5978..6031    +  promoter       U6 promoter (fragment): RNA polymerase III promoter for human U6 snRNA
   6073..6661    +  misc_feature   WPRE: woodchuck hepatitis virus posttranscriptional regulatory element
   6712..6731    +  misc_feature   cPPT/CTS (fragment): central polypurine tract and central termination sequence of HIV-1
   6733..6966    +  LTR            3' LTR (ΔU3): self-inactivating 3' long terminal repeat (LTR) from HIV-1
   7044..7165    +  polyA_signal   SV40 poly(A) signal: SV40 polyadenylation signal
   7205..7340    +  rep_origin     SV40 ori: SV40 origin of replication
   7361..7379    -  promoter       T7 promoter: promoter for bacteriophage T7 RNA polymerase
   7387..7542    +  CDS            lacZα (fragment): LacZα fragment of β-galactosidase; lacZ fragment
   7547..7975    +  rep_origin     f1 ori (sequence partly withheld): f1 bacteriophage origin of replication; arrow indicates direction of (+) strand synthesis
   8028..8132    +  promoter       AmpR promoter: bla
   8133..8993    +  CDS            AmpR: β-lactamase; bla; confers resistance to ampicillin, carbenicillin, and related antibiotics
   9164..9752    +  rep_origin     ori: high-copy-number ColE1/pMB1/pBR322/pUC origin of replication
   9935..10027   +  CDS            lacI (fragment): lac repressor; lacI; The lac repressor binds to the lac operator to inhibit transcription in E. coli. This inhibition can be relieved by adding lactose or isopropyl-β-D-thiogalactopyranoside (IPTG).
  10040..10061   +  protein_bind   CAP binding site: CAP binding activates transcription in the presence of cAMP. E. coli catabolite activator protein
  10076..10106   +  promoter       lac promoter: promoter for the E. coli lac operon
  10114..10130   +  protein_bind   lac operator: The lac repressor binds to the lac operator to inhibit transcription in E. coli. This inhibition can be relieved by adding lactose or isopropyl-β-D-thiogalactopyranoside (IPTG). lac repressor encoded by lacI
  10175..10193   +  promoter       T3 promoter: promoter for bacteriophage T3 RNA polymerase
>Addgene plasmid #142788 | TFORF1345 | addgene full sequence | sequence record 395850 | Addgene NGS Result
TTAATGTAGTCTTATGCAATACTCTTGTAGTCTTGCAACATGGTAACGATGAGTTAGCAACATGCCTTAC
AAGGAGAGAAAAAGCACCGTGCATGCCGATTGGTGGAAGTAAGGTGGTACGATCGTGCCTTATTAGGAAG
GCAACAGACGGGTCTGACATGGATTGGACGAACCACTGAATTGCCGCATTGCAGAGATATTGTATTTAAG
TGCCTAGCTCGATACATAAACGGGTCTCTCTGGTTAGACCAGATCTGAGCCTGGGAGCTCTCTGGCTAAC
TAGGGAACCCACTGCTTAAGCCTCAATAAAGCTTGCCTTGAGTGCTTCAAGTAGTGTGTGCCCGTCTGTT
GTGTGACTCTGGTAACTAGAGATCCCTCAGACCCTTTTAGTCAGTGTGGAAAATCTCTAGCAGTGGCGCC
CGAACAGGGACTTGAAAGCGAAAGGGAAACCAGAGGAGCTCTCTCGACGCAGGACTCGGCTTGCTGAAGC
GCGCACGGCAAGAGGCGAGGGGCGGCGACTGGTGAGTACGCCAAAAATTTTGACTAGCGGAGGCTAGAAG
GAGAGAGATGGGTGCGAGAGCGTCAGTATTAAGCGGGGGAGAATTAGATCGCGATGGGAAAAAATTCGGT
TAAGGCCAGGGGGAAAGAAAAAATATAAATTAAAACATATAGTATGGGCAAGCAGGGAGCTAGAACGATT
CGCAGTTAATCCTGGCCTGTTAGAAACATCAGAAGGCTGTAGACAAATACTGGGACAGCTACAACCATCC
CTTCAGACAGGATCAGAAGAACTTAGATCATTATATAATACAGTAGCAACCCTCTATTGTGTGCATCAAA
GGATAGAGATAAAAGACACCAAGGAAGCTTTAGACAAGATAGAGGAAGAGCAAAACAAAAGTAAGACCAC
CGCACAGCAAGCGGCCGCTGATCTTCAGACCTGGAGGAGGAGATATGAGGGACAATTGGAGAAGTGAATT
ATATAAATATAAAGTAGTAAAAATTGAACCATTAGGAGTAGCACCCACCAAGGCAAAGAGAAGAGTGGTG
CAGAGAGAAAAAAGAGCAGTGGGAATAGGAGCTTTGTTCCTTGGGTTCTTGGGAGCAGCAGGAAGCACTA
TGGGCGCAGCGTCAATGACGCTGACGGTACAGGCCAGACAATTATTGTCTGGTATAGTGCAGCAGCAGAA
CAATTTGCTGAGGGCTATTGAGGCGCAACAGCATCTGTTGCAACTCACAGTCTGGGGCATCAAGCAGCTC
CAGGCAAGAATCCTGGCTGTGGAAAGATACCTAAAGGATCAACAGCTCCTGGGGATTTGGGGTTGCTCTG
GAAAACTCATTTGCACCACTGCTGTGCCTTGGAATGCTAGTTGGAGTAATAAATCTCTGGAACAGATTTG
GAATCACACGACCTGGATGGAGTGGGACAGAGAAATTAACAATTACACAAGCTTAATACACTCCTTAATT
GAAGAATCGCAAAACCAGCAAGAAAAGAATGAACAAGAATTATTGGAATTAGATAAATGGGCAAGTTTGT
GGAATTGGTTTAACATAACAAATTGGCTGTGGTATATAAAATTATTCATAATGATAGTAGGAGGCTTGGT
AGGTTTAAGAATAGTTTTTGCTGTACTTTCTATAGTGAATAGAGTTAGGCAGGGATATTCACCATTATCG
TTTCAGACCCACCTCCCAACCCCGAGGGGACCCATGCATTGCATCTCAATTAGTCAGCAACCAGGTGTGG
AAAGTCCCCAGGCTCCCCAGCAGGCAGAAGTATGCAAAGCATGCGTCTCAATTAGTCAGCAACCATAGTC
CCGCCCCTAACTCCGCCCATCCCGCCCCTAACTCCGCCCAGTTCCGCCCATTCTCCGCCCCATGGCTGAC
TAATTTTTTTTATTTATGCAGAGGCCGAGGCCGCCTCGGCCTCTGAGCTATTCCAGAAGTAGTGAGGAGG
CTTTTTTGGAGGCCTAGGCTTTTGCAAAAAGCTTTCTAGAGGTACCACCGGAGCTTACCATGACCGAGTA
CAAGCCCACGGTGCGCCTCGCCACCCGCGACGACGTCCCCAGGGCCGTACGCACCCTCGCCGCCGCGTTC
GCCGACTACCCCGCCACGCGCCACACCGTCGATCCGGACCGCCACATCGAGCGGGTCACCGAGCTGCAAG
AACTCTTCCTCACGCGCGTCGGGCTCGACATCGGCAAGGTGTGGGTCGCGGACGACGGCGCCGCCGTGGC
GGTCTGGACCACGCCGGAGAGCGTCGAAGCGGGGGCGGTGTTCGCCGAGATCGGCCCGCGCATGGCCGAG
TTGAGCGGTTCCCGGCTGGCCGCGCAGCAACAGATGGAAGGCCTCCTGGCGCCGCACCGGCCCAAGGAGC
CCGCGTGGTTCCTGGCCACCGTCGGCGTCTCGCCCGACCACCAGGGCAAGGGTCTGGGCAGCGCCGTCGT
GCTCCCCGGAGTGGAGGCGGCCGAGCGCGCCGGGGTGCCCGCCTTCCTGGAGACCTCCGCGCCCCGCAAC
CTCCCCTTCTACGAGCGGCTCGGCTTCACCGTCACCGCCGACGTCGAGGTGCCCGAAGGACCGCGCACCT
GGTGCATGACCCGCAAGCCCGGTGCCAGTTAACGAATTCTAGATCTTGAGACAAATGGCAGTATTCATCC
ACAATTTTAAAAGAAAAGGGGGGATTGGGGGGTACAGTGCAGGGGAAAGAATAGTAGACATAATAGCAAC
AGACATACAAACTAAAGAATTACAAAAACAAATTACAAAAATTCAAAATTTTCGGGTTTATTACAGGGAC
AGCAGAGATCCACTTTGGCGCCGGCTCGAGGCCTGCAGGTGCAAAGATGGATAAAGTTTTAAACAGAGAG
GAATCTTTGCAGCTAATGGACCTTCTAGGTCTTGAAAGGAGTGGGAATTGGCTCCGGTGCCCGTCAGTGG
GCAGAGCGCACATCGCCCACAGTCCCCGAGAAGTTGGGGGGAGGGGTCGGCAATTGAACCGGTGCCTAGA
GAAGGTGGCGCGGGGTAAACTGGGAAAGTGATGTCGTGTACTGGCTCCGCCTTTTTCCCGAGGGTGGGGG
AGAACCGTATATAAGTGCAGTAGTCGCCGTGAACGTTCTTTTTCGCAACGGGTTTGCCGCCAGAACACAG
GTAAGTGCCGTGTGTGGTTCCCGCGGGCCTGGCCTCTTTACGGGTTATGGCCCTTGCGTGCCTTGAATTA
CTTCCACCTGGCTGCAGTACGTGATTCTTGATCCCGAGCTTCGGGTTGGAAGTGGGTGGGAGAGTTCGAG
GCCTTGCGCTTAAGGAGCCCCTTCGCCTCGTGCTTGAGTTGAGGCCTGGCCTGGGCGCTGGGGCCGCCGC
GTGCGAATCTGGTGGCACCTTCGCGCCTGTCTCGCTGCTTTCGATAAGTCTCTAGCCATTTAAAATTTTT
GATGACCTGCTGCGACGCTTTTTTTCTGGCAAGATAGTCTTGTAAATGCGGGCCAAGATCTGCACACTGG
TATTTCGGTTTTTGGGGCCGCGGGCGGCGACGGGGCCCGTGCGTCCCAGCGCACATGTTCGGCGAGGCGG
GGCCTGCGAGCGCGGCCACCGAGAATCGGACGGGGGTAGTCTCAAGCTGGCCGGCCTGCTCTGGTGCCTG
GCCTCGCGCCGCCGTGTATCGCCCCGCCCTGGGCGGCAAGGCTGGCCCGGTCGGCACCAGTTGCGTGAGC
GGAAAGATGGCCGCTTCCCGGCCCTGCTGCAGGGAGCTCAAAATGGAGGACGCGGCGCTCGGGAGAGCGG
GCGGGTGAGTCACCCACACAAAGGAAAAGGGCCTTTCCGTCCTCAGCCGTCGCTTCATGTGACTCCACGG
AGTACCGGGCGCCGTCCAGGCACCTCGATTAGTTCTCGAGCTTTTGGAGTACGTCGTCTTTAGGTTGGGG
GGAGGGGTTTTATGCGATGGAGTTTCCCCACACTGAGTGGGTGGAGACTGAAGTTAGGCCAGCTTGGCAC
TTGATGTAATTCTCCTTGGAATTTGCCCTTTTTGAGTTTGGATCTTGGTTCATTCTCAAGCCTCAGACAG
TGGTTCAAAGTTTTTTTCTTCCATTTCAGGTGTCGTGAGGCTAGCACCGCCACC
[1848 nt withheld, positions 4115-5962]
TAGTAATGAACTAGTCCGTAACTTGAAAGTATTTCGATTTCTTGGCTTTATATATCTTGTGGAAAGGACG
AGCGAATGAACCGATTAGTCATTCGACGCGTTAAGTCGACAATCAACCTCTGGATTACAAAATTTGTGAA
AGATTGACTGGTATTCTTAACTATGTTGCTCCTTTTACGCTATGTGGATACGCTGCTTTAATGCCTTTGT
ATCATGCTATTGCTTCCCGTATGGCTTTCATTTTCTCCTCCTTGTATAAATCCTGGTTGCTGTCTCTTTA
TGAGGAGTTGTGGCCCGTTGTCAGGCAACGTGGCGTGGTGTGCACTGTGTTTGCTGACGCAACCCCCACT
GGTTGGGGCATTGCCACCACCTGTCAGCTCCTTTCCGGGACTTTCGCTTTCCCCCTCCCTATTGCCACGG
CGGAACTCATCGCCGCCTGCCTTGCCCGCTGCTGGACAGGGGCTCGGCTGTTGGGCACTGACAATTCCGT
GGTGTTGTCGGGGAAATCATCGTCCTTTCCTTGGCTGCTCGCCTGTGTTGCCACCTGGATTCTGCGCGGG
ACGTCCTTCTGCTACGTCCCTTCGGCCCTCAATCCAGCGGACCTTCCTTCCCGCGGCCTGCTGCCGGCTC
TGCGGCCTCTTCCGCGTCTTCGCCTTCGCCCTCAGACGAGTCGGATCTCCCTTTGGGCCGCCTCCCCGCG
TCGACTTTAAGACCAATGACTTACAAGGCAGCTGTAGATCTTAGCCACTTTTTAAAAGAAAAGGGGGGAC
TGGAAGGGCTAATTCACTCCCAACGAAGACAAGATCTGCTTTTTGCTTGTACTGGGTCTCTCTGGTTAGA
CCAGATCTGAGCCTGGGAGCTCTCTGGCTAACTAGGGAACCCACTGCTTAAGCCTCAATAAAGCTTGCCT
TGAGTGCTTCAAGTAGTGTGTGCCCGTCTGTTGTGTGACTCTGGTAACTAGAGATCCCTCAGACCCTTTT
AGTCAGTGTGGAAAATCTCTAGCAGTACGTATAGTAGTTCATGTCATCTTATTATTCAGTATTTATAACT
TGCAAAGAAATGAATATCAGAGAGTGAGAGGAACTTGTTTATTGCAGCTTATAATGGTTACAAATAAAGC
AATAGCATCACAAATTTCACAAATAAAGCATTTTTTTCACTGCATTCTAGTTGTGGTTTGTCCAAACTCA
TCAATGTATCTTATCATGTCTGGCTCTAGCTATCCCGCCCCTAACTCCGCCCATCCCGCCCCTAACTCCG
CCCAGTTCCGCCCATTCTCCGCCCCATGGCTGACTAATTTTTTTTATTTATGCAGAGGCCGAGGCCGCCT
CGGCCTCTGAGCTATTCCAGAAGTAGTGAGGAGGCTTTTTTGGAGGCCTAGGGACGTACCCAATTCGCCC
TATAGTGAGTCGTATTACGCGCGCTCACTGGCCGTCGTTTTACAACGTCGTGACTGGGAAAACCCTGGCG
TTACCCAACTTAATCGCCTTGCAGCACATCCCCCTTTCGCCAGCTGGCGTAATAGCGAAGAGGCCCGCAC
CGATCGCCCTTCCCAACAGTTGCGCAGCCTGAATGGCGAATGGG
[124 nt withheld, positions 7547-7670]
C
[91 nt withheld, positions 7672-7762]
A
[49 nt withheld, positions 7764-7812]
CCTTTGACGTTGGAGTCCACGTTCTTT
[37 nt withheld, positions 7840-7876]
ACCCTATCTCGGTCTATTCTTTTGATTTATAAGGGATTTTGCCGATTTCGGCCTATTGGTTAAAAAATGA
GCTGATTTAACAAAAATTTAACGCGAATTTTAACAAAATATTAACGCTTACAATTTAGGTGGCACTTTTC
GGGGAAATGTGCGCGGAACCCCTATTTGTTTATTTTTCTAAATACATTCAAATATGTATCCGCTCATGAG
ACAATAACCCTGATAAATGCTTCAATAATATTGAAAAAGGAAGAGTATGAGTATTCAACATTTCCGTGTC
GCCCTTATTCCCTTTTTTGCGGCATTTTGCCTTCCTGTTTTTGCTCACCCAGAAACGCTGGTGAAAGTAA
AAGATGCTGAAGATCAGTTGGGTGCACGAGTGGGTTACATCGAACTGGATCTCAACAGCGGTAAGATCCT
TGAGAGTTTTCGCCCCGAAGAACGTTTTCCAATGATGAGCACTTTTAAAGTTCTGCTATGTGGCGCGGTA
TTATCCCGTATTGACGCCGGGCAAGAGCAACTCGGTCGCCGCATACACTATTCTCAGAATGACTTGGTTG
AGTACTCACCAGTCACAGAAAAGCATCTTACGGATGGCATGACAGTAAGAGAATTATGCAGTGCTGCCAT
AACCATGAGTGATAACACTGCGGCCAACTTACTTCTGACAACGATCGGAGGACCGAAGGAGCTAACCGCT
TTTTTGCACAACATGGGGGATCATGTAACTCGCCTTGATCGTTGGGAACCGGAGCTGAATGAAGCCATAC
CAAACGACGAGCGTGACACCACGATGCCTGTAGCAATGGCAACAACGTTGCGCAAACTATTAACTGGCGA
ACTACTTACTCTAGCTTCCCGGCAACAATTAATAGACTGGATGGAGGCGGATAAAGTTGCAGGACCACTT
CTGCGCTCGGCCCTTCCGGCTGGCTGGTTTATTGCTGATAAATCTGGAGCCGGTGAGCGTGGGTCTCGCG
GTATCATTGCAGCACTGGGGCCAGATGGTAAGCCCTCCCGTATCGTAGTTATCTACACGACGGGGAGTCA
GGCAACTATGGATGAACGAAATAGACAGATCGCTGAGATAGGTGCCTCACTGATTAAGCATTGGTAACTG
TCAGACCAAGTTTACTCATATATACTTTAGATTGATTTAAAACTTCATTTTTAATTTAAAAGGATCTAGG
TGAAGATCCTTTTTGATAATCTCATGACCAAAATCCCTTAACGTGAGTTTTCGTTCCACTGAGCGTCAGA
CCCCGTAGAAAAGATCAAAGGATCTTCTTGAGATCCTTTTTTTCTGCGCGTAATCTGCTGCTTGCAAACA
AAAAAACCACCGCTACCAGCGGTGGTTTGTTTGCCGGATCAAGAGCTACCAACTCTTTTTCCGAAGGTAA
CTGGCTTCAGCAGAGCGCAGATACCAAATACTGTTCTTCTAGTGTAGCCGTAGTTAGGCCACCACTTCAA
GAACTCTGTAGCACCGCCTACATACCTCGCTCTGCTAATCCTGTTACCAGTGGCTGCTGCCAGTGGCGAT
AAGTCGTGTCTTACCGGGTTGGACTCAAGACGATAGTTACCGGATAAGGCGCAGCGGTCGGGCTGAACGG
GGGGTTCGTGCACACAGCCCAGCTTGGAGCGAACGACCTACACCGAACTGAGATACCTACAGCGTGAGCT
ATGAGAAAGCGCCACGCTTCCCGAAGGGAGAAAGGCGGACAGGTATCCGGTAAGCGGCAGGGTCGGAACA
GGAGAGCGCACGAGGGAGCTTCCAGGGGGAAACGCCTGGTATCTTTATAGTCCTGTCGGGTTTCGCCACC
TCTGACTTGAGCGTCGATTTTTGTGATGCTCGTCAGGGGGGCGGAGCCTATGGAAAAACGCCAGCAACGC
GGCCTTTTTACGGTTCCTGGCCTTTTGCTGGCCTTTTGCTCACATGTTCTTTCCTGCGTTATCCCCTGAT
TCTGTGGATAACCGTATTACCGCCTTTGAGTGAGCTGATACCGCTCGCCGCAGCCGAACGACCGAGCGCA
GCGAGTCAGTGAGCGAGGAAGCGGAAGAGCGCCCAATACGCAAACCGCCTCTCCCCGCGCGTTGGCCGAT
TCATTAATGCAGCTGGCACGACAGGTTTCCCGACTGGAAAGCGGGCAGTGAGCGCAACGCAATTAATGTG
AGTTAGCTCACTCATTAGGCACCCCAGGCTTTACACTTTATGCTTCCGGCTCGTATGTTGTGTGGAATTG
TGAGCGGATAACAATTTCACACAGGAAACAGCTATGACCATGATTACGCCAAGCGCGCAATTAACCCTCA
CTAAAGGGAACAAAAGCTGGAGCTGCAAGC
