>Addgene plasmid #142788 | TFORF1345 | depositor partial sequence | sequence record 280502 | Insert
ACCGCCACC
[1848 nt withheld, positions 10-1857]
TAGTAATGAACTAGTCCGTAACTTGAAAGTATTTCGATTTCTTGGCTTTATATATCTTGTGGAAAGGACG
AGCGAATGAACCGATTAGTCATTCG
