>Addgene plasmid #142788 | TFORF1345 | depositor partial sequence | sequence record 280503 | Barcode
GCGAATGAACCGATTAGTCATTCG
